Addgene plasmid #213047: pU6-LbCpf1-crR2
Purpose: Guide RNA expression vector with the synthetic crRNA crR2 targeting the SWITCHER construct with the target site TR2
Depositing lab: Petr Bartunek. Depositing organization: Institute of Molecular Genetics of the Czech Academy of Sciences. Publication: SWITCHER, a CRISPR-inducible floxed wild-type Cre regulating CRISPR activity. Schuster B, Dobiasovska I, Curcic J, Pajer P, Borna S, Bartunek P. Commun Biol. 2025 Jul 2;8(1):982. doi: 10.1038/s42003-025-08427-8. PubMed 40596718.
Backbone
  Vector backbone: pX330
  Total vector size (bp): 3686
  Vector type: Mammalian Expression, CRISPR
Growth in bacteria
  Bacterial resistance: Ampicillin, 100 μg/mL
  Growth temperature: 37°C
  Growth strain: DH5alpha
  Copy number: High Copy
Gene/Insert
  Gene/Insert name: crR2
  Insert size (bp): 45
  Promoter: U6
  Cloning method: Restriction Enzyme; 5′ cloning site BbsI (destroyed during cloning); 3′ cloning site BbsI (destroyed during cloning)
  Sequencing primers: 5′ hU6-F; 3′ RVprimer3
Terms and licenses: Academic/Nonprofit Terms; Industry Terms: Not Available to Industry
How to cite: pU6-LbCpf1-crR2 was a gift from Petr Bartunek (Addgene plasmid # 213047 ; http://n2t.net/addgene:213047 ; RRID:Addgene_213047)
