[The description below was written by a language model from this plasmid's Addgene catalogue record and pLannotate feature annotations shown in this document.]
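Description:
pU6-LbCpf1-crR2 is a small (about 3.7 kb) mammalian CRISPR guide RNA expression plasmid built on a pX330-derived backbone. It is propagated in E. coli as a high-copy plasmid through a ColE1/pUC-type origin and selected with ampicillin via the bla gene under its own promoter. An f1 phage origin is also present. The size and the feature table indicate that no nuclease coding sequence is carried, so the plasmid supplies only the guide. The matching nuclease, which the plasmid name indicates is LbCpf1 (Cas12a from Lachnospiraceae bacterium), must come from another source.

The payload is a 45 bp insert, crR2, described as a synthetic crRNA and cloned between BbsI sites that were destroyed in the process. It sits directly downstream of the human U6 promoter, an RNA polymerase III promoter suited to producing short, uncapped RNAs with defined ends. The annotation also detects SpCas9 guide scaffold sequence (one full copy and one fragment) downstream of the insertion region. This appears to be carried over from the pX330 parent, and the record does not say whether it is transcribed or has any function here. Other apparent backbone remnants include a synthetic poly(A) signal, an RNA polymerase II pause site, a bGH poly(A) signal and a single AAV2 ITR. With only one ITR annotated, the plasmid is not evidently configured for AAV packaging.

According to the record, crR2 targets the TR2 target site in the SWITCHER construct, a CRISPR-inducible floxed wild-type Cre system that regulates CRISPR activity. The plasmid is therefore used in mammalian cells to direct the nuclease to that site in SWITCHER.
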