Features (pLannotate 1.2.2; 14 found; start..end, strand, type, name):
      1..241     +  promoter       U6 promoter: RNA polymerase III promoter for human U6 snRNA
    301..376     +  misc_RNA       gRNA scaffold: guide RNA scaffold for the Streptococcus pyogenes CRISPR/Cas9 system
    383..426     +  misc_RNA       gRNA scaffold (fragment): guide RNA scaffold for the Streptococcus pyogenes CRISPR/Cas9 system
    537..585     +  polyA_signal   poly(A) signal: synthetic polyadenylation signal
    599..690     +  misc_feature   pause site: RNA polymerase II transcriptional pause signal from the human α2 globin gene
    732..843     +  polyA_signal   bGH poly(A) signal: bovine growth hormone polyadenylation signal
    948..1088    +  repeat_region  AAV2 ITR: inverted terminal repeat of adeno-associated virus serotype 2 inverted
   1093..1144    -  misc_feature   bom (fragment): basis of mobility region from pBR322
   1163..1618    +  rep_origin     f1 ori (sequence partly withheld): f1 bacteriophage origin of replication; arrow indicates direction of (+) strand synthesis
   1619..1668    -  misc_feature   bom (fragment): basis of mobility region from pBR322
   1770..1805    -  CDS            rop (fragment): Rop protein, which maintains plasmids at low copy number; rop
   1900..2004    +  promoter       AmpR promoter: bla
   2005..2865    +  CDS            AmpR: β-lactamase; bla; confers resistance to ampicillin, carbenicillin, and related antibiotics
   3036..3624    +  rep_origin     ori: high-copy-number ColE1/pMB1/pBR322/pUC origin of replication
>Addgene plasmid #213047 | pU6-LbCpf1-crR2 | addgene full sequence | sequence record 434027 | Addgene NGS Result
GAGGGCCTATTTCCCATGATTCCTTCATATTTGCATATACGATACAAGGCTGTTAGAGAGATAATTGGAA
TTAATTTGACTGTAAACACAAAGATATTAGTACAAAATACGTGACGTAGAAAGTAATAATTTCTTGGGTA
GTTTGCAGTTTTAAAATTATGTTTTAAAATGGACTATCATATGCTTACCGTAACTTGAAAGTATTTCGAT
TTCTTGGCTTTATATATCTTGTGGAAAGGACGAAACACCGTAATTTCTACTAAGTGTAGATCCAACAGTA
CCGGATTGCCAAGCTTTTTTGTTTTAGAGCTAGAAATAGCAAGTTAAAATAAGGCTAGTCCGTTATCAAC
TTGAAAAAGTGGCACCGAGTCGGTGCTTTTTTGTTTTAGAGCTAGAAATAGCAAGTTAAAATAAGGCTAG
TCCGTTTTTAGCGCGTGCGCCAATTCTGCAGACAAATGGCTCTAGAGGTACCTACTAGTACGTCTCTCAA
GGATAAGTAAGTAATATTAAGGTACGGGAGGTATTGGACAGGCCGCAATAAAATATCTTTATTTTCATTA
CATCTGTGTGTTGGTTTTTTGTGTGAATCGATAGTACTAACATACGCTCTCCATCAAAACAAAACGAAAC
AAAACAAACTAGCAAAATAGGCTGTCCCCAGTGCAAGTGCAGGTGCCAGAACATTTCTCTGGCCTAACTG
GCCGGTACCTGAGCTCGCTGATCAGCCTCGACTGTGCCTTCTAGTTGCCAGCCATCTGTTGTTTGCCCCT
CCCCCGTGCCTTCCTTGACCCTGGAAGGTGCCACTCCCACTGTCCTTTCCTAATAAAATGAGGAAATTGC
ATCGCATTGTCTGAGTAGGTGTCATTCTATTCTGGGGGGTGGGGTGGGGCAGGACAGCAAGGGGGAGGAT
TGGGAAGAGAATAGCAGGCATGCTGGGGAGCGGCCGCAGGAACCCCTAGTGATGGAGTTGGCCACTCCCT
CTCTGCGCGCTCGCTCGCTCACTGAGGCCGGGCGACCAAAGGTCGCCCGACGCCCGGGCTTTGCCCGGGC
GGCCTCAGTGAGCGAGCGAGCGCGCAGCTGCCTGCAGGGGCGCCTGATGCGGTATTTTCTCCTTACGCAT
CTGTGCGGTATTTCACACCGCATA
[95 nt withheld, positions 1145-1239]
T
[46 nt withheld, positions 1241-1286]
C
[141 nt withheld, positions 1288-1428]
CCTTTGACGTTGGAGTCCACGTTCTTT
[37 nt withheld, positions 1456-1492]
ACTCTATCTCGGGCTATTCTTTTGATTTATAAGGGATTTTGCCGATTTCGGTCTATTGGTTAAAAAATGA
GCTGATTTAACAAAAATTTAACGCGAATTTTAACAAAATATTAACGTTTACAATTTTATGGTGCACTCTC
AGTACAATCTGCTCTGATGCCGCATAGTTAAGCCAGCCCCGACACCCGCCAACACCCGCTGACGCGCCCT
GACGGGCTTGTCTGCTCCCGGCATCCGCTTACAGACAAGCTGTGACCGTCTCCGGGAGCTGCATGTGTCA
GAGGTTTTCACCGTCATCACCGAAACGCGCGAGACGAAAGGGCCTCGTGATACGCCTATTTTTATAGGTT
AATGTCATGATAATAATGGTTTCTTAGACGTCAGGTGGCACTTTTCGGGGAAATGTGCGCGGAACCCCTA
TTTGTTTATTTTTCTAAATACATTCAAATATGTATCCGCTCATGAGACAATAACCCTGATAAATGCTTCA
ATAATATTGAAAAAGGAAGAGTATGAGTATTCAACATTTCCGTGTCGCCCTTATTCCCTTTTTTGCGGCA
TTTTGCCTTCCTGTTTTTGCTCACCCAGAAACGCTGGTGAAAGTAAAAGATGCTGAAGATCAGTTGGGTG
CACGAGTGGGTTACATCGAACTGGATCTCAACAGCGGTAAGATCCTTGAGAGTTTTCGCCCCGAAGAACG
TTTTCCAATGATGAGCACTTTTAAAGTTCTGCTATGTGGCGCGGTATTATCCCGTATTGACGCCGGGCAA
GAGCAACTCGGTCGCCGCATACACTATTCTCAGAATGACTTGGTTGAGTACTCACCAGTCACAGAAAAGC
ATCTTACGGATGGCATGACAGTAAGAGAATTATGCAGTGCTGCCATAACCATGAGTGATAACACTGCGGC
CAACTTACTTCTGACAACGATCGGAGGACCGAAGGAGCTAACCGCTTTTTTGCACAACATGGGGGATCAT
GTAACTCGCCTTGATCGTTGGGAACCGGAGCTGAATGAAGCCATACCAAACGACGAGCGTGACACCACGA
TGCCTGTAGCAATGGCAACAACGTTGCGCAAACTATTAACTGGCGAACTACTTACTCTAGCTTCCCGGCA
ACAATTAATAGACTGGATGGAGGCGGATAAAGTTGCAGGACCACTTCTGCGCTCGGCCCTTCCGGCTGGC
TGGTTTATTGCTGATAAATCTGGAGCCGGTGAGCGTGGAAGCCGCGGTATCATTGCAGCACTGGGGCCAG
ATGGTAAGCCCTCCCGTATCGTAGTTATCTACACGACGGGGAGTCAGGCAACTATGGATGAACGAAATAG
ACAGATCGCTGAGATAGGTGCCTCACTGATTAAGCATTGGTAACTGTCAGACCAAGTTTACTCATATATA
CTTTAGATTGATTTAAAACTTCATTTTTAATTTAAAAGGATCTAGGTGAAGATCCTTTTTGATAATCTCA
TGACCAAAATCCCTTAACGTGAGTTTTCGTTCCACTGAGCGTCAGACCCCGTAGAAAAGATCAAAGGATC
TTCTTGAGATCCTTTTTTTCTGCGCGTAATCTGCTGCTTGCAAACAAAAAAACCACCGCTACCAGCGGTG
GTTTGTTTGCCGGATCAAGAGCTACCAACTCTTTTTCCGAAGGTAACTGGCTTCAGCAGAGCGCAGATAC
CAAATACTGTTCTTCTAGTGTAGCCGTAGTTAGGCCACCACTTCAAGAACTCTGTAGCACCGCCTACATA
CCTCGCTCTGCTAATCCTGTTACCAGTGGCTGCTGCCAGTGGCGATAAGTCGTGTCTTACCGGGTTGGAC
TCAAGACGATAGTTACCGGATAAGGCGCAGCGGTCGGGCTGAACGGGGGGTTCGTGCACACAGCCCAGCT
TGGAGCGAACGACCTACACCGAACTGAGATACCTACAGCGTGAGCTATGAGAAAGCGCCACGCTTCCCGA
AGGGAGAAAGGCGGACAGGTATCCGGTAAGCGGCAGGGTCGGAACAGGAGAGCGCACGAGGGAGCTTCCA
GGGGGAAACGCCTGGTATCTTTATAGTCCTGTCGGGTTTCGCCACCTCTGACTTGAGCGTCGATTTTTGT
GATGCTCGTCAGGGGGGCGGAGCCTATGGAAAAACGCCAGCAACGCGGCCTTTTTACGGTTCCTGGCCTT
TTGCTGGCCTTTTGCTCACATGT
